Addgene plasmid #228024: pFa6-TID-FKBP-3HA-KanMX6
Purpose: To integrate TID-FKBP fusion at yeast promoter; yeast BioID with KanMX6 marker
Depositing lab: Joseph Reese. Depositing organization: Pennsylvania State University. Publication: Characterization of BioID tagging systems in budding yeast and exploring the interactome of the Ccr4-Not complex. Pfannenstein J, Tyryshkin M, Gulden ME, Doud EH, Mosley AL, Reese JC. G3 (Bethesda). 2024 Sep 13:jkae221. doi: 10.1093/g3journal/jkae221. PubMed 39271111.
Backbone
  Vector backbone: pFa6
  Vector type: Yeast Expression
  Selectable markers: KanMX6 (select with G418)
Growth in bacteria
  Bacterial resistance: Ampicillin, 100 μg/mL
  Growth temperature: 37°C
  Growth strain: DH5alpha
  Copy number: High Copy
Gene/Insert
  Gene/Insert name: TurboID-FKBP
  Species: Other
  Tag / fusion protein: HA tag (C terminal on insert)
  Cloning method: Ligation Independent Cloning
Terms and licenses: Academic/Nonprofit Terms; Industry Terms: Not Available to Industry
How to cite: pFa6-TID-FKBP-3HA-KanMX6 was a gift from Joseph Reese (Addgene plasmid # 228024 ; http://n2t.net/addgene:228024 ; RRID:Addgene_228024)
