[The description below was written by a language model from this plasmid's Addgene catalogue record and pLannotate feature annotations shown in this document.]
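Description:
pFa6-TID-FKBP-3HA-KanMX6 is a pFA6-type yeast tagging plasmid, catalogued as a yeast expression vector. It supplies a cassette for integrating a TurboID-FKBP fusion into the budding yeast genome for BioID proximity labelling. In E. coli it is a high-copy plasmid, replicating from a ColE1/pUC-type origin and selected with ampicillin through the β-lactamase gene and its native promoter. No yeast replication origin is annotated, which fits a plasmid used as a template or donor for chromosomal integration rather than for episomal maintenance. Short lacI, rop and bom fragments are backbone remnants, and T7 and SP6 promoters flank the cassette region.

The payload is a single open reading frame of three parts. The first is a biotin ligase derived from E. coli BirA; the feature table labels it birA and the catalogue identifies it as TurboID, an engineered promiscuous variant. It is followed by an FKBP12 domain annotated as the F36V mutant (DmrB), which binds synthetic ligands that wild-type FKBP does not, and then by a C-terminal 3xHA epitope tag for detection. The S. cerevisiae ADH1 terminator follows the fusion. No promoter is annotated upstream of it, so expression presumably depends on the locus where the cassette is integrated. The record's purpose line speaks of integration "at yeast promoter" but gives no target locus. Downstream lies the kanMX module, which allows selection of yeast integrants with G418.

The record does not explain the role of the FKBP domain. Such domains are commonly used for ligand-induced recruitment or dimerization. The associated work compared BioID tagging systems in budding yeast and explored the Ccr4-Not complex interactome.
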