Features (pLannotate 1.2.2; 13 found; start..end, strand, type, name):
     85..1044    +  CDS            birA: BIRA_ECOLI - Also known as bioR, dhbB. Experimental evidence at protein level: Swiss-Prot protein existence level 1. Acts both as a biotin--[acetyl-CoA-carboxylase] ligase and a biotin-operon repressor. In the presence of ATP, BirA activates biotin to form the BirA-biotinyl-5'-adenylate (BirA-bio-5'-AMP or holoBirA) complex. HoloBirA can either transfer the biotinyl moiety to the biotin carboxyl carrier protein (BCCP) subunit of acetyl-CoA carboxylase, or bind to the biotin operator site and inhibit transcription of the operon. From Escherichia coli (strain K12).
   1069..1389    +  CDS            DmrB: F36V mutant of FK506-binding protein FKBP12 binds synthetic ligands that do not bind wild-type FKBP
   1393..1482    +  CDS            3xHA: three tandem HA epitope tags
   1509..1696    +  terminator     ADH1 terminator: S. cerevisiae ADH1; transcription terminator for the S. cerevisiae alcohol dehydrogenase 1 (ADH1) gene
   1771..3127    +  gene           kanMX: yeast selectable marker conferring kanamycin resistance (Wach et al., 1994)
   3232..3250    -  promoter       T7 promoter: promoter for bacteriophage T7 RNA polymerase
   3272..3325    -  CDS            lacI (fragment): lac repressor; lacI; The lac repressor binds to the lac operator to inhibit transcription in E. coli. This inhibition can be relieved by adding lactose or isopropyl-β-D-thiogalactopyranoside (IPTG).
   3508..4096    -  rep_origin     ori: high-copy-number ColE1/pMB1/pBR322/pUC origin of replication
   4267..5127    -  CDS            AmpR: β-lactamase; bla; confers resistance to ampicillin, carbenicillin, and related antibiotics
   5128..5232    -  promoter       AmpR promoter: bla
   5327..5362    +  CDS            rop (fragment): Rop protein, which maintains plasmids at low copy number; rop
   5464..5515    +  misc_feature   bom (fragment): basis of mobility region from pBR322
   5578..5596    +  promoter       SP6 promoter: promoter for bacteriophage SP6 RNA polymerase
>Addgene plasmid #228024 | pFa6-TID-FKBP-3HA-KanMX6 | addgene full sequence | sequence record 451860 | Addgene NGS Result
ACGCGGCCGCCAGCTGAAGCTTCGTACGCTGCAGGTCGACGGATCCCCGGGTTAATTAACGCAAGAGATC
CGCCTGTGGCCACGATGAAAGATAACACGGTTCCCTTAAAATTGATAGCCCTTCTTGCCAATGGTGAGTT
TCATTCCGGGGAACAACTTGGCGAAACTCTGGGAATGAGCAGGGCAGCGATTAACAAGCATATCCAAACC
TTGAGAGACTGGGGAGTAGATGTGTTCACCGTGCCTGGTAAAGGTTATTCTTTGCCGGAACCTATCCCTC
TATTAAATGCGAAACAGATACTAGGACAACTGGACGGTGGTAGTGTTGCCGTATTGCCGGTTGTTGACTC
AACCAATCAATACTTGCTGGACAGAATTGGCGAACTTAAAAGCGGTGATGCGTGTATTGCAGAATATCAG
CAAGCAGGGAGAGGCTCAAGAGGTAGGAAATGGTTTTCACCTTTTGGCGCCAATCTTTACTTAAGTATGT
TCTGGCGTTTGAAGAGAGGGCCCGCGGCTATTGGTTTAGGTCCCGTTATCGGGATAGTTATGGCTGAAGC
GCTACGTAAACTTGGGGCCGACAAGGTCAGAGTGAAGTGGCCTAATGATCTATACTTGCAAGATAGAAAG
CTAGCGGGTATCCTGGTGGAGCTAGCGGGAATCACAGGGGACGCTGCCCAAATAGTAATCGGTGCTGGTA
TAAATGTCGCAATGCGTAGAGTCGAGGAATCAGTGGTGAACCAGGGCTGGATCACGTTGCAAGAGGCGGG
CATAAACCTGGACCGTAACACCCTTGCAGCGACCCTAATAAGAGAACTACGTGCTGCATTGGAGCTTTTT
GAGCAGGAGGGCCTGGCTCCGTACCTACCCAGGTGGGAGAAATTAGACAATTTCATAAACCGTCCAGTCA
AACTAATAATTGGAGATAAGGAGATTTTCGGTATTTCTCGTGGGATAGACAAGCAGGGAGCGTTGTTATT
AGAACAGGATGGTGTCATTAAACCTTGGATGGGCGGTGAAATTAGTCTTCGTAGTGCCGAAAAGGCTAGC
GGTTCTGGTGGTGCTAGCGGAGTGCAGGTGGAAACCATCTCCCCAGGAGACGGGCGCACCTTCCCCAAGC
GCGGCCAGACCTGCGTGGTGCACTACACCGGGATGCTTGAAGATGGAAAGAAATTTGATTCCTCCCGGGA
CAGAAACAAGCCCTTTAAGTTTATGCTAGGCAAGCAGGAGGTGATCCGAGGCTGGGAAGAAGGGGTTGCC
CAGATGAGTGTGGGTCAGAGAGCCAAACTGACTATATCTCCAGATTATGCCTATGGTGCCACTGGGCACC
CAGGCATCATCCCACCACATGCCACTCTCGTCTTCGATGTGGAGCTTCTAAAACTGGAAACTTACCCATA
CGATGTTCCTGACTATGCGGGCTATCCGTATGACGTCCCGGACTATGCAGGATCTTATCCATATGACGTT
CCAGATTACGCTGCTTGAGGCGCGCCACTTCTAAATAAGCGAATTTCTTATGATTTATGATTTTTATTAT
TAAATAAGTTATAAAAAAAATAAGTGTATACAAATTTTAAAGTGACTCTTAGGTTTTAAAACGAAAATTC
TTATTCTTGAGTAACTCTTTCCTGTAGGTCAGGTTGCTTTCTCAGGTATAGTATGAGGTCGCTCTTATTG
ACCACACCTCTACCGGCAGATCCGCTAGGGATAACAGGGTAATATAGATCTGTTTAGCTTGCCTCGTCCC
CGCCGGGTCACCCGGCCAGCGACATGGAGGCCCAGAATACCCTCCTTGACAGTCTTGACGTGCGCAGCTC
AGGGGCATGATGTGACTGTCGCCCGTACATTTAGCCCATACATCCCCATGTATAATCATTTGCATCCATA
CATTTTGATGGCCGCACGGCGCGAAGCAAAAATTACGGCTCCTCGCTGCAGACCTGCGAGCAGGGAAACG
CTCCCCTCACAGACGCGTTGAATTGTCCCCACGCCGCGCCCCTGTAGAGAAATATAAAAGGTTAGGATTT
GCCACTGAGGTTCTTCTTTCATATACTTCCTTTTAAAATCTTGCTAGGATACAGTTCTCACATCACATCC
GAACATAAACAACCATGGGTAAGGAAAAGACTCACGTTTCGAGGCCGCGATTAAATTCCAACATGGATGC
TGATTTATATGGGTATAAATGGGCTCGCGATAATGTCGGGCAATCAGGTGCGACAATCTATCGATTGTAT
GGGAAGCCCGATGCGCCAGAGTTGTTTCTGAAACATGGCAAAGGTAGCGTTGCCAATGATGTTACAGATG
AGATGGTCAGACTAAACTGGCTGACGGAATTTATGCCTCTTCCGACCATCAAGCATTTTATCCGTACTCC
TGATGATGCATGGTTACTCACCACTGCGATCCCCGGCAAAACAGCATTCCAGGTATTAGAAGAATATCCT
GATTCAGGTGAAAATATTGTTGATGCGCTGGCAGTGTTCCTGCGCCGGTTGCATTCGATTCCTGTTTGTA
ATTGTCCTTTTAACAGCGATCGCGTATTTCGTCTCGCTCAGGCGCAATCACGAATGAATAACGGTTTGGT
TGATGCGAGTGATTTTGATGACGAGCGTAATGGCTGGCCTGTTGAACAAGTCTGGAAAGAAATGCATAAG
CTTTTGCCATTCTCACCGGATTCAGTCGTCACTCATGGTGATTTCTCACTTGATAACCTTATTTTTGACG
AGGGGAAATTAATAGGTTGTATTGATGTTGGACGAGTCGGAATCGCAGACCGATACCAGGATCTTGCCAT
CCTATGGAACTGCCTCGGTGAGTTTTCTCCTTCATTACAGAAACGGCTTTTTCAAAAATATGGTATTGAT
AATCCTGATATGAATAAATTGCAGTTTCATTTGATGCTCGATGAGTTTTTCTAATCAGTACTGACAATAA
AAAGATTCTTGTTTTCAAGAACTTGTCATTTGTATAGTTTTTTTATATTGTAGTTGTTCTATTTTAATCA
AATGTTAGCGTGATTTATATTTTTTTTCGCCTCGACATCATCTGCCCAGATGCGAAGTTAAGTGCGCAGA
AAGTAATATCATGCGTCAATCGTATGTGAATGCTGGTCGCTATACTGCTGTCGATTCGATACTAACGCCG
CCATCCAGTTTAAACGAGCTCGAATTCATCGATGATATCAGATCCACTAGTGGCCTATGCGGCCGCGGAT
CTGCCGGTCTCCCTATAGTGAGTCGTATTAATTTCGATAAGCCAGGTTAACCTGCATTAATGAATCGGCC
AACGCGCGGGGAGAGGCGGTTTGCGTATTGGGCGCTCTTCCGCTTCCTCGCTCACTGACTCGCTGCGCTC
GGTCGTTCGGCTGCGGCGAGCGGTATCAGCTCACTCAAAGGCGGTAATACGGTTATCCACAGAATCAGGG
GATAACGCAGGAAAGAACATGTGAGCAAAAGGCCAGCAAAAGGCCAGGAACCGTAAAAAGGCCGCGTTGC
TGGCGTTTTTCCATAGGCTCCGCCCCCCTGACGAGCATCACAAAAATCGACGCTCAAGTCAGAGGTGGCG
AAACCCGACAGGACTATAAAGATACCAGGCGTTTCCCCCTGGAAGCTCCCTCGTGCGCTCTCCTGTTCCG
ACCCTGCCGCTTACCGGATACCTGTCCGCCTTTCTCCCTTCGGGAAGCGTGGCGCTTTCTCATAGCTCAC
GCTGTAGGTATCTCAGTTCGGTGTAGGTCGTTCGCTCCAAGCTGGGCTGTGTGCACGAACCCCCCGTTCA
GCCCGACCGCTGCGCCTTATCCGGTAACTATCGTCTTGAGTCCAACCCGGTAAGACACGACTTATCGCCA
CTGGCAGCAGCCACTGGTAACAGGATTAGCAGAGCGAGGTATGTAGGCGGTGCTACAGAGTTCTTGAAGT
GGTGGCCTAACTACGGCTACACTAGAAGAACAGTATTTGGTATCTGCGCTCTGCTGAAGCCAGTTACCTT
CGGAAAAAGAGTTGGTAGCTCTTGATCCGGCAAACAAACCACCGCTGGTAGCGGTGGTTTTTTTGTTTGC
AAGCAGCAGATTACGCGCAGAAAAAAAGGATCTCAAGAAGATCCTTTGATCTTTTCTACGGGGTCTGACG
CTCAGTGGAACGAAAACTCACGTTAAGGGATTTTGGTCATGAGATTATCAAAAAGGATCTTCACCTAGAT
CCTTTTAAATTAAAAATGAAGTTTTAAATCAATCTAAAGTATATATGAGTAAACTTGGTCTGACAGTTAC
CAATGCTTAATCAGTGAGGCACCTATCTCAGCGATCTGTCTATTTCGTTCATCCATAGTTGCCTGACTCC
CCGTCGTGTAGATAACTACGATACGGGAGGGCTTACCATCTGGCCCCAGTGCTGCAATGATACCGCGAGA
CCCACGCTCACCGGCTCCAGATTTATCAGCAATAAACCAGCCAGCCGGAAGGGCCGAGCGCAGAAGTGGT
CCTGCAACTTTATCCGCCTCCATCCAGTCTATTAATTGTTGCCGGGAAGCTAGAGTAAGTAGTTCGCCAG
TTAATAGTTTGCGCAACGTTGTTGCCATTGCTACAGGCATCGTGGTGTCACGCTCGTCGTTTGGTATGGC
TTCATTCAGCTCCGGTTCCCAACGATCAAGGCGAGTTACATGATCCCCCATGTTGTGCAAAAAAGCGGTT
AGCTCCTTCGGTCCTCCGATCGTTGTCAGAAGTAAGTTGGCCGCAGTGTTATCACTCATGGTTATGGCAG
CACTGCATAATTCTCTTACTGTCATGCCATCCGTAAGATGCTTTTCTGTGACTGGTGAGTACTCAACCAA
GTCATTCTGAGAATAGTGTATGCGGCGACCGAGTTGCTCTTGCCCGGCGTCAATACGGGATAATACCGCG
CCACATAGCAGAACTTTAAAAGTGCTCATCATTGGAAAACGTTCTTCGGGGCGAAAACTCTCAAGGATCT
TACCGCTGTTGAGATCCAGTTCGATGTAACCCACTCGTGCACCCAACTGATCTTCAGCATCTTTTACTTT
CACCAGCGTTTCTGGGTGAGCAAAAACAGGAAGGCAAAATGCCGCAAAAAAGGGAATAAGGGCGACACGG
AAATGTTGAATACTCATACTCTTCCTTTTTCAATATTATTGAAGCATTTATCAGGGTTATTGTCTCATGA
GCGGATACATATTTGAATGTATTTAGAAAAATAAACAAATAGGGGTTCCGCGCACATTTCCCCGAAAAGT
GCCACCTGACGTCTAAGAAACCATTATTATCATGACATTAACCTATAAAAATAGGCGTATCACGAGGCCC
TTTCGTCTCGCGCGTTTCGGTGATGACGGTGAAAACCTCTGACACATGCAGCTCCCGGAGACGGTCACAG
CTTGTCTGTAAGCGGATGCCGGGAGCAGACAAGCCCGTCAGGGCGCGTCAGCGGGTGTTGGCGGGTGTCG
GGGCTGGCTTAACTATGCGGCATCAGAGCAGATTGTACTGAGAGTGCACCATATGGACATATTGTCGTTA
GAACGCGGCTACAATTAATACATAACCTTATGTATCATACACATACGATTTAGGTGACACTATAGA
